>Addgene plasmid #63083 | pJEP211-Lenti- (MCS)-WPRE-pA | addgene full sequence | sequence record 356798 | Addgene NGS Result
AATGTAGTCTTATGCAATACTCTTGTAGTCTTGCAACATGGTAACGATGAGTTAGCAACATGCCTTACAA
GGAGAGAAAAAGCACCGTGCATGCCGATTGGTGGAAGTAAGGTGGTACGATCGTGCCTTATTAGGAAGGC
AACAGACGGGTCTGACATGGATTGGACGAACCACTGAATTGCCGCATTGCAGAGATATTGTATTTAAGTG
CCTAGCTCGATACATAAACGGGTCTCTCTGGTTAGACCAGATCTGAGCCTGGGAGCTCTCTGGCTAACTA
GGGAACCCACTGCTTAAGCCTCAATAAAGCTTGCCTTGAGTGCTTCAAGTAGTGTGTGCCCGTCTGTTGT
GTGACTCTGGTAACTAGAGATCCCTCAGACCCTTTTAGTCAGTGTGGAAAATCTCTAGCAGTGGCGCCCG
AACAGGGACTTGAAAGCGAAAGGGAAACCAGAGGAGCTCTCTCGACGCAGGACTCGGCTTGCTGAAGCGC
GCACGGCAAGAGGCGAGGGGCGGCGACTGGTGAGTACGCCAAAAATTTTGACTAGCGGAGGCTAGAAGGA
GAGAGATGGGTGCGAGAGCGTCAGTATTAAGCGGGGGAGAATTAGATCGCGATGGGAAAAAATTCGGTTA
AGGCCAGGGGGAAAGAAAAAATATAAATTAAAACATATAGTATGGGCAAGCAGGGAGCTAGAACGATTCG
CAGTTAATCCTGGCCTGTTAGAAACATCAGAAGGCTGTAGACAAATACTGGGACAGCTACAACCATCCCT
TCAGACAGGATCAGAAGAACTTAGATCATTATATAATACAGTAGCAACCCTCTATTGTGTGCATCAAAGG
ATAGAGATAAAAGACACCAAGGAAGCTTTAGACAAGATAGAGGAAGAGCAAAACAAAAGTAAGACCACCG
CACAGCAAGCGGCCGCTGATCTTCAGACCTGGAGGAGGAGATATGAGGGACAATTGGAGAAGTGAATTAT
ATAAATATAAAGTAGTAAAAATTGAACCATTAGGAGTAGCACCCACCAAGGCAAAGAGAAGAGTGGTGCA
GAGAGAAAAAAGAGCAGTGGGAATAGGAGCTTTGTTCCTTGGGTTCTTGGGAGCAGCAGGAAGCACTATG
GGCGCAGCGTCAATGACGCTGACGGTACAGGCCAGACAATTATTGTCTGGTATAGTGCAGCAGCAGAACA
ATTTGCTGAGGGCTATTGAGGCGCAACAGCATCTGTTGCAACTCACAGTCTGGGGCATCAAGCAGCTCCA
GGCAAGAATCCTGGCTGTGGAAAGATACCTAAAGGATCAACAGCTCCTGGGGATTTGGGGTTGCTCTGGA
AAACTCATTTGCACCACTGCTGTGCCTTGGAATGCTAGTTGGAGTAATAAATCTCTGGAACAGATTTGGA
ATCACACGACCTGGATGGAGTGGGACAGAGAAATTAACAATTACACAAGCTTAATACACTCCTTAATTGA
AGAATCGCAAAACCAGCAAGAAAAGAATGAACAAGAATTATTGGAATTAGATAAATGGGCAAGTTTGTGG
AATTGGTTTAACATAACAAATTGGCTGTGGTATATAAAATTATTCATAATGATAGTAGGAGGCTTGGTAG
GTTTAAGAATAGTTTTTGCTGTACTTTCTATAGTGAATAGAGTTAGGCAGGGATATTCACCATTATCGTT
TCAGACCCACCTCCCAACCCCGAGGGGACCCGACAGGCCCGAAGGAATAGAAGAAGAAGGTGGAGAGAGA
GACAGAGACAGATCCATTCGATTAGTGAACGGATCTCGACGGTATCGGTTAACTTTTAAAAGAAAAGGGG
GGATTGGGGGGTACAGTGCAGGGGAAAGAATAGTAGACATAATAGCAACAGACATACAAACTAAAGAATT
ACAAAAACAAATTACAAAAATTCAAAATTTTATCGATACGCGTCAATTGGCGGCCGCCTCGAGAAGCTTG
AATTCAGATCTGGATCCGGTACCCGCGTACCGGTTAGTAATGATCGACAATCAACCTCTGGATTACAAAA
TTTGTGAAAGATTGACTGGTATTCTTAACTATGTTGCTCCTTTTACGCTATGTGGATACGCTGCTTTAAT
GCCTTTGTATCATGCTATTGCTTCCCGTATGGCTTTCATTTTCTCCTCCTTGTATAAATCCTGGTTGCTG
TCTCTTTATGAGGAGTTGTGGCCCGTTGTCAGGCAACGTGGCGTGGTGTGCACTGTGTTTGCTGACGCAA
CCCCCACTGGTTGGGGCATTGCCACCACCTGTCAGCTCCTTTCCGGGACTTTCGCTTTCCCCCTCCCTAT
TGCCACGGCGGAACTCATCGCCGCCTGCCTTGCCCGCTGCTGGACAGGGGCTCGGCTGTTGGGCACTGAC
AATTCCGTGGTGTTGTCGGGGAAGCTGACGTCCTTTCCATGGCTGCTCGCCTGTGTTGCCACCTGGATTC
TGCGCGGGACGTCCTTCTGCTACGTCCCTTCGGCCCTCAATCCAGCGGACCTTCCTTCCCGCGGCCTGCT
GCCGGCTCTGCGGCCTCTTCCGCGTCTTCGCCTTCGCCCTCAGACGAGTCGGATCTCCCTTTGGGCCGCC
TCCCCGCCTGGCGATGGTACCTTTAAGACCAATGACTTACAAGGCAGCTGTAGATCTTAGCCACTTTTTA
AAAGAAAAGGGGGGACTGGAAGGGCTAATTCACTCCCAACGAAGACAAGATCTGCTTTTTGCTTGTACTG
GGTCTCTCTGGTTAGACCAGATCTGAGCCTGGGAGCTCTCTGGCTAACTAGGGAACCCACTGCTTAAGCC
TCAATAAAGCTTGCCTTGAGTGCTTCAAGTAGTGTGTGCCCGTCTGTTGTGTGACTCTGGTAACTAGAGA
TCCCTCAGACCCTTTTAGTCAGTGTGGAAAATCTCTAGCAGTAGTAGTTCATGTCATCTTATTATTCAGT
ATTTATAACTTGCAAAGAAATGAATATCAGAGAGTGAGAGGAACTTGTTTATTGCAGCTTATAATGGTTA
CAAATAAAGCAATAGCATCACAAATTTCACAAATAAAGCATTTTTTTCACTGCATTCTAGTTGTGGTTTG
TCCAAACTCATCAATGTATCTTATCATGTCTGGCTCTAGCTATCCCGCCCCTAACTCCGCCCATCCCGCC
CCTAACTCCGCCCAGTTCCGCCCATTCTCCGCCCCATGGCTGACTAATTTTTTTTATTTATGCAGAGGCC
GAGGCCGCCTCGGCCTCTGAGCTATTCCAGAAGTAGTGAGGAGGCTTTTTTGGAGGCCTAGGGACGTACC
CAATTCGCCCTATAGTGAGTCGTATTACGCGCGCTCACTGGCCGTCGTTTTACAACGTCGTGACTGGGAA
AACCCTGGCGTTACCCAACTTAATCGCCTTGCAGCACATCCCCCTTTCGCCAGCTGGCGTAATAGCGAAG
AGGCCCGCACCGATCGCCCTTCCCAACAGTTGCGCAGCCTGAATGGCGAATGGG
[124 nt withheld, positions 3485-3608]
C
[91 nt withheld, positions 3610-3700]
A
[49 nt withheld, positions 3702-3750]
CCTTTGACGTTGGAGTCCACGTTCTTT
[37 nt withheld, positions 3778-3814]
ACCCTATCTCGGTCTATTCTTTTGATTTATAAGGGATTTTGCCGATTTCGGCCTATTGGTTAAAAAATGA
GCTGATTTAACAAAAATTTAACGCGAATTTTAACAAAATATTAACGCTTACAATTTAGGTGGCACTTTTC
GGGGAAATGTGCGCGGAACCCCTATTTGTTTATTTTTCTAAATACATTCAAATATGTATCCGCTCATGAG
ACAATAACCCTGATAAATGCTTCAATAATATTGAAAAAGGAAGAGTATGAGTATTCAACATTTCCGTGTC
GCCCTTATTCCCTTTTTTGCGGCATTTTGCCTTCCTGTTTTTGCTCACCCAGAAACGCTGGTGAAAGTAA
AAGATGCTGAAGATCAGTTGGGTGCACGAGTGGGTTACATCGAACTGGATCTCAACAGCGGTAAGATCCT
TGAGAGTTTTCGCCCCGAAGAACGTTTTCCAATGATGAGCACTTTTAAAGTTCTGCTATGTGGCGCGGTA
TTATCCCGTATTGACGCCGGGCAAGAGCAACTCGGTCGCCGCATACACTATTCTCAGAATGACTTGGTTG
AGTACTCACCAGTCACAGAAAAGCATCTTACGGATGGCATGACAGTAAGAGAATTATGCAGTGCTGCCAT
AACCATGAGTGATAACACTGCGGCCAACTTACTTCTGACAACGATCGGAGGACCGAAGGAGCTAACCGCT
TTTTTGCACAACATGGGGGATCATGTAACTCGCCTTGATCGTTGGGAACCGGAGCTGAATGAAGCCATAC
CAAACGACGAGCGTGACACCACGATGCCTGTAGCAATGGCAACAACGTTGCGCAAACTATTAACTGGCGA
ACTACTTACTCTAGCTTCCCGGCAACAATTAATAGACTGGATGGAGGCGGATAAAGTTGCAGGACCACTT
CTGCGCTCGGCCCTTCCGGCTGGCTGGTTTATTGCTGATAAATCTGGAGCCGGTGAGCGTGGGTCTCGCG
GTATCATTGCAGCACTGGGGCCAGATGGTAAGCCCTCCCGTATCGTAGTTATCTACACGACGGGGAGTCA
GGCAACTATGGATGAACGAAATAGACAGATCGCTGAGATAGGTGCCTCACTGATTAAGCATTGGTAACTG
TCAGACCAAGTTTACTCATATATACTTTAGATTGATTTAAAACTTCATTTTTAATTTAAAAGGATCTAGG
TGAAGATCCTTTTTGATAATCTCATGACCAAAATCCCTTAACGTGAGTTTTCGTTCCACTGAGCGTCAGA
CCCCGTAGAAAAGATCAAAGGATCTTCTTGAGATCCTTTTTTTCTGCGCGTAATCTGCTGCTTGCAAACA
AAAAAACCACCGCTACCAGCGGTGGTTTGTTTGCCGGATCAAGAGCTACCAACTCTTTTTCCGAAGGTAA
CTGGCTTCAGCAGAGCGCAGATACCAAATACTGTTCTTCTAGTGTAGCCGTAGTTAGGCCACCACTTCAA
GAACTCTGTAGCACCGCCTACATACCTCGCTCTGCTAATCCTGTTACCAGTGGCTGCTGCCAGTGGCGAT
AAGTCGTGTCTTACCGGGTTGGACTCAAGACGATAGTTACCGGATAAGGCGCAGCGGTCGGGCTGAACGG
GGGGTTCGTGCACACAGCCCAGCTTGGAGCGAACGACCTACACCGAACTGAGATACCTACAGCGTGAGCT
ATGAGAAAGCGCCACGCTTCCCGAAGGGAGAAAGGCGGACAGGTATCCGGTAAGCGGCAGGGTCGGAACA
GGAGAGCGCACGAGGGAGCTTCCAGGGGGAAACGCCTGGTATCTTTATAGTCCTGTCGGGTTTCGCCACC
TCTGACTTGAGCGTCGATTTTTGTGATGCTCGTCAGGGGGGCGGAGCCTATGGAAAAACGCCAGCAACGC
GGCCTTTTTACGGTTCCTGGCCTTTTGCTGGCCTTTTGCTCACATGTTCTTTCCTGCGTTATCCCCTGAT
TCTGTGGATAACCGTATTACCGCCTTTGAGTGAGCTGATACCGCTCGCCGCAGCCGAACGACCGAGCGCA
GCGAGTCAGTGAGCGAGGAAGCGGAAGAGCGCCCAATACGCAAACCGCCTCTCCCCGCGCGTTGGCCGAT
TCATTAATGCAGCTGGCACGACAGGTTTCCCGACTGGAAAGCGGGCAGTGAGCGCAACGCAATTAATGTG
AGTTAGCTCACTCATTAGGCACCCCAGGCTTTACACTTTATGCTTCCGGCTCGTATGTTGTGTGGAATTG
TGAGCGGATAACAATTTCACACAGGAAACAGCTATGACCATGATTACGCCAAGCGCGCAATTAACCCTCA
CTAAAGGGAACAAAAGCTGGAGCTGCAAGCTT
Features (pLannotate 1.2.2; 23 found; start..end, strand, type, name):
      3..229     +  promoter       RSV promoter: Rous sarcoma virus enhancer/promoter
    230..410     +  LTR            5' LTR (truncated): truncated 5' long terminal repeat (LTR) from HIV-1
    457..582     +  misc_feature   HIV-1 Ψ: packaging signal of human immunodeficiency virus type 1
    566..929     +  CDS            HIV-1 gag (fragment): gag protein from human immunodeficiency virus 1; gag
   1075..1308    +  misc_feature   RRE: The Rev response element (RRE) of HIV-1 allows for Rev-dependent mRNA export from the nucleus to the cytoplasm.
   1685..1785    +  CDS            Rev (fragment): human immunodeficiency virus 1 (HIV-1) Rev protein; rev; enhances nuclear export of unspliced and incompletely spliced viral mRNAs
   1804..1921    +  misc_feature   cPPT/CTS: central polypurine tract and central termination sequence of HIV-1
   2009..2597    +  misc_feature   WPRE: woodchuck hepatitis virus posttranscriptional regulatory element
   2656..2675    +  misc_feature   cPPT/CTS (fragment): central polypurine tract and central termination sequence of HIV-1
   2677..2910    +  LTR            3' LTR (ΔU3): self-inactivating 3' long terminal repeat (LTR) from HIV-1
   2982..3103    +  polyA_signal   SV40 poly(A) signal: SV40 polyadenylation signal
   3143..3278    +  rep_origin     SV40 ori: SV40 origin of replication
   3299..3317    -  promoter       T7 promoter: promoter for bacteriophage T7 RNA polymerase
   3325..3480    +  CDS            lacZα (fragment): LacZα fragment of β-galactosidase; lacZ fragment
   3485..3913    +  rep_origin     f1 ori (sequence partly withheld): f1 bacteriophage origin of replication; arrow indicates direction of (+) strand synthesis
   3966..4070    +  promoter       AmpR promoter: bla
   4071..4931    +  CDS            AmpR: β-lactamase; bla; confers resistance to ampicillin, carbenicillin, and related antibiotics
   5102..5690    +  rep_origin     ori: high-copy-number ColE1/pMB1/pBR322/pUC origin of replication
   5873..5965    +  CDS            lacI (fragment): lac repressor; lacI; The lac repressor binds to the lac operator to inhibit transcription in E. coli. This inhibition can be relieved by adding lactose or isopropyl-β-D-thiogalactopyranoside (IPTG).
   5978..5999    +  protein_bind   CAP binding site: CAP binding activates transcription in the presence of cAMP. E. coli catabolite activator protein
   6014..6044    +  promoter       lac promoter: promoter for the E. coli lac operon
   6052..6068    +  protein_bind   lac operator: The lac repressor binds to the lac operator to inhibit transcription in E. coli. This inhibition can be relieved by adding lactose or isopropyl-β-D-thiogalactopyranoside (IPTG). lac repressor encoded by lacI
   6113..6131    +  promoter       T3 promoter: promoter for bacteriophage T3 RNA polymerase
