[The description below was written by a language model from this plasmid's Addgene catalogue record and pLannotate feature annotations shown in this document.]
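Description:
pJEP211-Lenti-(MCS)-WPRE-pA is an empty, promoterless HIV-1-based lentiviral transfer vector derived from Invitrogen's pLenti7.3DEST. The backbone was modified by removing the emGFP expression cassette and inserting a multiple cloning site through the ClaI and MluI sites, which converts the original Gateway destination vector into a conventional restriction-cloning plasmid of about 6.2 kb. It is propagated in E. coli through a high-copy ColE1/pUC-type origin with ampicillin selection (AmpR). The backbone also carries an f1 origin, an SV40 origin, T7 and T3 promoters, and residual lac-region fragments (lacZα, lacI, lac promoter/operator).

The viral portion has a third-generation-style layout. An RSV enhancer/promoter is fused to a truncated 5' LTR and drives transcription of the genomic RNA in packaging cells. It is followed by the Ψ packaging signal with a partial gag sequence, the Rev response element for Rev-dependent nuclear export, and the cPPT/CTS, which aids nuclear import of the reverse-transcribed genome. No MCS feature is annotated, but the gap between the cPPT/CTS and the WPRE matches the position implied by the plasmid name. The WPRE enhances post-transcriptional expression of whatever is cloned upstream of it. A self-inactivating ΔU3 3' LTR and an SV40 poly(A) signal complete the unit.

Because the vector has no internal promoter or transgene, the user must supply both, giving free choice of a promoter–gene cassette. The associated publication concerns viral vectors designed to express large or difficult transgenes in neurons, and removal of the reporter cassette fits that aim by freeing packaging capacity.
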