Addgene plasmid #63083: pJEP211-Lenti- (MCS)-WPRE-pA
Purpose: (Empty Backbone) plenti vector containing MCS-WPRE-pA. Contains no promoter.
Depositing lab: Jonathan Ploski. Depositing organization: University of Texas at Dallas. Publication: The production of viral vectors designed to express large and difficult to express transgenes within neurons. Holehonnur R, Lella SK, Ho A, Luong JA, Ploski JE. Mol Brain. 2015 Feb 24;8:12. doi: 10.1186/s13041-015-0100-7. PubMed 25887710.
Backbone
  Vector backbone: pLenti7.3DEST
  Backbone manufacturer: Invitrogen
  Backbone size (bp): 6156
  Modifications to backbone: Modified the backbone by removing the emGFP expression cassette and adding multiple cloning site (MCS) via ClaI and MluI sites. Converted the pLenti7.3DEST vector from Gateway cloning vector to a standard restriction cloning vector by addition of a multiple cloning site(MCS).
  Vector type: Lentiviral
Growth in bacteria
  Bacterial resistance: Ampicillin, 100 μg/mL
  Growth temperature: 30°C
  Growth strain: NEB Stable
  Copy number: Unknown
Gene/Insert
  Cloning method: Restriction Enzyme
  Sequencing primers: 5′ tagtagacataatagcaacag
Terms and licenses: Academic/Nonprofit Terms; Industry Terms: Not Available to Industry
How to cite: pJEP211-Lenti- (MCS)-WPRE-pA was a gift from Jonathan Ploski (Addgene plasmid # 63083 ; http://n2t.net/addgene:63083 ; RRID:Addgene_63083)
